Addgene plasmid #147455: pT7-EGFP-C1-HsEDC4_S
Purpose: Mammalian Expression of HsEDC4. Please note that this plasmid does not contain the T7 promoter.
Depositing lab: Elisa Izaurralde. Depositing organization: Max Planck Institute for Developmental Biology. Publication: The C-terminal alpha-alpha superhelix of Pat is required for mRNA decapping in metazoa. Braun JE, Tritschler F, Haas G, Igreja C, Truffault V, Weichenrieder O, Izaurralde E. EMBO J. 2010 Jul 21. 29(14):2368-80. 10.1038/emboj.2010.124 PubMed 20543818.
Backbone
  Vector backbone: Unknown
  Vector type: Mammalian Expression
Growth in bacteria
  Bacterial resistance: Kanamycin, 50 μg/mL
  Growth temperature: 37°C
  Growth strain: DH5alpha
  Copy number: High Copy
Gene/Insert
  Gene/Insert name: HsEDC4
  Species: H. sapiens (human)
  Entrez Gene: EDC4 (a.k.a. GE1, Ge-1, HEDL5, HEDLS, RCD-8, RCD8)
  Cloning method: Unknown
Terms and licenses: Academic/Nonprofit Terms; Industry Terms: Not Available to Industry
Depositor comments: ORF extracted from NCBI: NM_014329.4 Plasmids from this collection were made available to the research community and donated after the lab closed. Please note that the sequence provided by the depositing laboratory may be theoretical/predicted or based on Sanger sequencing results. There may be discrepancies between sequencing results obtained by Addgene and the depositor sequence. If an Addgene verified sequence is not available, please contact before placing your order to request that our lab fully sequence the plasmid.
How to cite: pT7-EGFP-C1-HsEDC4_S was a gift from Elisa Izaurralde (Addgene plasmid # 147455 ; http://n2t.net/addgene:147455 ; RRID:Addgene_147455)
