[The description below was written by a language model from this plasmid's Addgene catalogue record and pLannotate feature annotations shown in this document.]
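Description:
pT7-EGFP-C1-HsEDC4_S is a mammalian expression plasmid of about 9.3 kb that produces human EDC4 (also known as Ge-1 or HEDLS) with EGFP at its N-terminus. The catalogue lists the backbone as unknown, but the name and the annotated layout match an EGFP-C1-type vector. The human cytomegalovirus immediate early enhancer and promoter drive an EGFP coding sequence. This is followed by a short stretch of multiple cloning site and then the roughly 4.2 kb EDC4 open reading frame on the same strand, an arrangement consistent with an EGFP–EDC4 fusion. An SV40 polyadenylation signal lies downstream. Despite "pT7" in the name, the depositor states that the plasmid does not contain a T7 promoter, and none is annotated. The depositor reports that the ORF was derived from an NCBI reference transcript.

The plasmid is propagated in E. coli from a high-copy ColE1/pUC-type origin under kanamycin selection. Its single NeoR/KanR (Tn5 aminoglycoside phosphotransferase) gene sits behind tandem bacterial (bla) and SV40 early promoters and ends in an HSV TK polyadenylation signal. The same cassette can therefore confer kanamycin resistance in bacteria and G418 resistance in transfected mammalian cells. An f1 origin is also present. The short fragments annotated as large T antigen, ble and bGH poly(A) are probably vestigial backbone sequence or partial matches rather than functional elements.

EDC4 is a component of the mRNA decapping machinery that promotes the association of DCP1A with DCP2 and enhances DCP2 activity. The construct comes from work on mRNA decapping in metazoa. Typical uses for such a fusion would be expressing fluorescently tagged EDC4 in human cells to follow its localisation or to examine its interactions with other decapping factors, though the record gives the purpose only as mammalian expression of HsEDC4.
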