Features (pLannotate 1.2.2; 16 found; start..end, strand, type, name):
     61..364     +  enhancer       CMV enhancer: human cytomegalovirus immediate early enhancer
    365..568     +  promoter       CMV promoter: human cytomegalovirus (CMV) immediate early promoter
    613..1329    +  CDS            EGFP: EGFP is a basic (constitutively fluorescent) green fluorescent protein published in 1996, derived from Aequorea victoria. It is reported to be a rapidly-maturing weak dimer with moderate acid sensitivity.
   1335..1368    +  misc_feature   MCS (fragment): multiple cloning site
   1369..5571    +  CDS            EDC4: EDC4_HUMAN - Also known as HEDLS. Experimental evidence at protein level: Swiss-Prot protein existence level 1. In the process of mRNA degradation, seems to play a role in mRNA decapping. Component of a complex containing DCP2 and DCP1A which functions in decapping of ARE-containing mRNAs. Promotes complex formation between DCP1A and DCP2. Enhances the catalytic activity of DCP2 (in vitro). From Homo sapiens (Human).
   5929..5965    +  misc_feature   MCS (fragment): multiple cloning site
   5982..6066    +  CDS            large T antigen (fragment): large T antigen from SV40 (simian virus 40)
   6089..6210    +  polyA_signal   SV40 poly(A) signal: SV40 polyadenylation signal
   6244..6672    -  rep_origin     f1 ori (sequence partly withheld): f1 bacteriophage origin of replication; arrow indicates direction of (+) strand synthesis
   6699..6803    +  promoter       AmpR promoter: bla
   6805..7162    +  promoter       SV40 promoter: SV40 enhancer and early promoter
   7197..7991    +  CDS            NeoR/KanR: aminoglycoside phosphotransferase from Tn5; aph(3')-II (or nptII); confers resistance to neomycin, kanamycin, and G418 (Geneticin®)
   8012..8164    +  CDS            ble (fragment): BLE_KLEPN - Experimental evidence at protein level: Swiss-Prot protein existence level 1. Binding protein with a strong affinity to the bleomycin family of antibiotics. Binds to CL990; an antimitotic-antibiotic compound. From Klebsiella pneumoniae.
   8223..8270    +  polyA_signal   HSV TK poly(A) signal: herpes simplex virus thymidine kinase polyadenylation signal (Cole and Stacy, 1985)
   8361..8377    -  polyA_signal   bGH poly(A) signal (fragment): bovine growth hormone polyadenylation signal
   8599..9187    +  rep_origin     ori: high-copy-number ColE1/pMB1/pBR322/pUC origin of replication
>Addgene plasmid #147455 | pT7-EGFP-C1-HsEDC4_S | addgene full sequence | sequence record 401038 | Addgene NGS Result
TAGTTATTAATAGTAATCAATTACGGGGTCATTAGTTCATAGCCCATATATGGAGTTCCGCGTTACATAA
CTTACGGTAAATGGCCCGCCTGGCTGACCGCCCAACGACCCCCGCCCATTGACGTCAATAATGACGTATG
TTCCCATAGTAACGCCAATAGGGACTTTCCATTGACGTCAATGGGTGGAGTATTTACGGTAAACTGCCCA
CTTGGCAGTACATCAAGTGTATCATATGCCAAGTACGCCCCCTATTGACGTCAATGACGGTAAATGGCCC
GCCTGGCATTATGCCCAGTACATGACCTTATGGGACTTTCCTACTTGGCAGTACATCTACGTATTAGTCA
TCGCTATTACCATGGTGATGCGGTTTTGGCAGTACATCAATGGGCGTGGATAGCGGTTTGACTCACGGGG
ATTTCCAAGTCTCCACCCCATTGACGTCAATGGGAGTTTGTTTTGGCACCAAAATCAACGGGACTTTCCA
AAATGTCGTAACAACTCCGCCCCATTGACGCAAATGGGCGGTAGGCGTGTACGGTGGGAGGTCTATATAA
GCAGAGCTGGTTTAGTGAACCGTCAGATCCGCTAGCGCTACCGGTCGCCACCATGGTGAGCAAGGGCGAG
GAGCTGTTCACCGGGGTGGTGCCCATCCTGGTCGAGCTGGACGGCGACGTAAACGGCCACAAGTTCAGCG
TGTCCGGCGAGGGCGAGGGCGATGCCACCTACGGCAAGCTGACCCTGAAGTTCATCTGCACCACCGGCAA
GCTGCCCGTGCCCTGGCCCACCCTCGTGACCACCCTGACCTACGGCGTGCAGTGCTTCAGCCGCTACCCC
GACCACATGAAGCAGCACGACTTCTTCAAGTCCGCCATGCCCGAAGGCTACGTCCAGGAGCGCACCATCT
TCTTCAAGGACGACGGCAACTACAAGACCCGCGCCGAGGTGAAGTTCGAGGGCGACACCCTGGTGAACCG
CATCGAGCTGAAGGGCATCGACTTCAAGGAGGACGGCAACATCCTGGGGCACAAGCTGGAGTACAACTAC
AACAGCCACAACGTCTATATCATGGCCGACAAGCAGAAGAACGGCATCAAGGTGAACTTCAAGATCCGCC
ACAACATCGAGGACGGCAGCGTGCAGCTCGCCGACCACTACCAGCAGAACACCCCCATCGGCGACGGCCC
CGTGCTGCTGCCCGACAACCACTACCTGAGCACCCAGTCCGCCCTGAGCAAAGACCCCAACGAGAAGCGC
GATCACATGGTCCTGCTGGAGTTCGTGACCGCCGCCGGGATCACTCTCGGCATGGACGAGCTGTACAAGT
CCGGCCGGACTCAGATCTCGAGCTCAAGCTTCGAATTCATGGCCTCCTGCGCGAGCATCGACATCGAGGA
CGCCACGCAGCACCTGCGGGACATCCTCAAGCTGGACCGGCCCGCGGGCGGCCCCAGTGCAGAGAGCCCA
CGGCCATCCAGTGCCTACAATGGGGACCTCAATGGACTTCTGGTCCCAGACCCGCTCTGCTCAGGTGATA
GTACCTCAGCAAACAAGACTGGTCTTCGGACCATGCCACCCATTAACCTGCAAGAGAAGCAGGTCATCTG
TCTCTCAGGAGATGATAGCTCCACCTGCATTGGGATTTTGGCCAAGGAGGTGGAGATTGTGGCTAGCAGT
GACTCTAGCATTTCAAGCAAGGCCCGGGGAAGCAACAAGGTGAAAATTCAGCCTGTCGCCAAGTATGACT
GGGAACAGAAGTACTACTATGGCAACCTGATTGCTGTGTCTAACTCCTTCTTGGCCTATGCCATTCGGGC
TGCCAACAATGGCTCTGCCATGGTGCGGGTGATCAGCGTCAGCACTTCGGAGCGGACCTTGCTCAAGGGC
TTCACAGGCAGTGTGGCTGATCTGGCTTTCGCGCACCTCAACTCTCCACAGCTGGCCTGCCTGGATGAGG
CAGGCAACCTGTTCGTGTGGCGCTTGGCTCTGGTTAATGGCAAAATTCAAGAAGAGATCTTGGTCCATAT
TCGGCAGCCAGAGGGCACGCCACTGAACCACTTTCGCAGGATCATCTGGTGCCCCTTCATCCCTGAGGAG
AGCGAAGACTGCTGTGAGGAGAGCAGCCCAACAGTGGCCCTGCTGCATGAAGACCGGGCTGAGGTGTGGG
ACCTGGACATGCTCCGCTCCAGCCACAGTACCTGGCCTGTGGATGTTAGCCAGATCAAGCAGGGCTTCAT
TGTGGTAAAAGGTCATAGCACGTGCCTCAGTGAAGGAGCCCTCTCTCCTGATGGGACTGTGCTGGCTACT
GCGAGCCACGATGGCTATGTCAAGTTCTGGCAGATCTACATTGAGGGGCAAGATGAGCCAAGGTGTCTGC
ACGAGTGGAAACCTCATGATGGGCGGCCCCTCTCCTGCCTCCTGTTCTGTGACAACCATAAGAAACAAGA
CCCTGATGTCCCTTTCTGGAGGTTCCTTATTACTGGTGCTGACCAGAACCGAGAGTTAAAGATGTGGTGT
ACAGTATCCTGGACCTGCCTGCAGACTATTCGCTTCTCCCCAGATATCTTCAGCTCAGTGAGTGTGCCCC
CTAGCCTCAAGGTTTGCTTGGACCTCTCAGCAGAATACCTGATTCTCAGCGATGTGCAACGGAAGGTCCT
CTATGTGATGGAGCTGCTGCAAAACCAGGAGGAGGGCCACGCCTGCTTCAGCTCCATCTCGGAGTTCCTG
CTCACCCACCCTGTGCTGAGCTTTGGTATCCAGGTTGTGAGTCGCTGCCGGCTACGGCACACTGAGGTGC
TGCCTGCCGAAGAGGAAAATGACAGCCTGGGTGCTGATGGTACCCATGGAGCCGGTGCCATGGAGTCTGC
GGCCGGTGTGCTCATCAAGCTCTTTTGTGTGCATACTAAGGCACTGCAAGATGTGCAGATCCGCTTCCAG
CCACAGCTGAACCCTGATGTGGTGGCCCCACTGCCCACCCACACTGCCCACGAGGACTTCACATTTGGAG
AGTCTCGGCCCGAACTGGGCTCTGAGGGCCTGGGGTCAGCCGCTCACGGCTCCCAGCCTGACCTCCGACG
AATCGTGGAGCTGCCTGCACCTGCCGACTTCCTCAGTCTGAGCAGTGAGACCAAGCCCAAGTTGATGACA
CCTGACGCCTTCATGACACCTAGCGCCTCCTTGCAGCAGATCACTGCCTCTCCCAGCAGCAGCAGCAGCG
GTAGCAGCAGCAGCAGCAGCAGTAGCAGCAGCTCCCTTACAGCTGTGTCTGCCATGAGCAGCACCTCAGC
TGTGGACCCCTCCTTGACCAGGCCACCTGAGGAGCTGACCTTGAGCCCCAAGCTGCAGCTGGATGGCAGC
CTGACAATGAGCAGCAGTGGCAGCCTTCAGGCAAGCCCGCGTGGCCTCCTGCCTGGCCTGCTCCCAGCCC
CAGCTGACAAACTGACTCCCAAGGGGCCGGGCCAGGTGCCTACTGCCACCTCTGCACTGTCCCTGGAGCT
GCAGGAAGTGGAGCCCCTGGGGCTACCCCAAGCCTCCCCTAGCCGCACTCGTTCCCCTGATGTCATCTCC
TCAGCTTCCACTGCCCTGTCCCAGGACATCCCTGAGATTGCATCTGAGGCCCTGTCCCGTGGTTTTGGCT
CCTCTGCACCAGAGGGCCTTGAGCCAGACAGTATGGCTTCAGCCGCCTCGGCACTGCACCTGCTGTCCCC
ACGGCCCCGGCCAGGGCCCGAGCTCGGCCCCCAGCTCGGGCTTGATGGAGGCCCTGGGGATGGAGATCGG
CATAATACCCCCTCCCTCCTGGAGGCAGCCTTGACCCAGGAGGCCTCGACTCCTGACAGTCAGGTTTGGC
CCACAGCACCTGACATTACTCGTGAGACCTGCAGCACCCTGGCAGAAAGCCCCAGGAATGGCCTTCAGGA
AAAGCACAAGAGCCTGGCCTTCCACCGACCACCATATCACCTGCTGCAGCAACGTGACAGCCAGGATGCC
AGTGCTGAGCAAAGTGACCATGATGATGAGGTGGCCAGCCTTGCCTCTGCTTCAGGAGGCTTTGGCACCA
AAGTTCCTGCTCCACGGCTGCCTGCCAAGGACTGGAAGACCAAGGGATCCCCTCGAACCTCACCCAAGCT
CAAGAGGAAAAGCAAGAAGGATGATGGGGATGCAGCCATGGGATCCCGGCTCACAGAGCACCAGGTGGCA
GAGCCCCCTGAGGACTGGCCAGCACTAATTTGGCAACAGCAGAGAGAGCTGGCAGAGCTGCGGCACAGCC
AGGAAGAGCTGCTGCAGCGTCTGTGTACCCAACTCGAAGGCCTGCAGAGCACAGTCACAGGCCACGTAGA
ACGTGCCCTTGAGACTCGGCACGAGCAGGAACAGCGGCGGCTGGAGCGAGCACTGGCTGAGGGGCAGCAG
CGGGGAGGGCAGCTGCAGGAGCAGCTGACACAACAGTTGTCCCAAGCACTGTCGTCAGCTGTAGCTGGGC
GGCTAGAGCGCAGCATACGGGATGAGATCAAGAAGACAGTCCCTCCATGTGTCTCAAGGAGTCTGGAGCC
TATGGCAGGCCAACTGAGCAACTCAGTGGCTACCAAGCTCACAGCTGTGGAGGGCAGCATGAAAGAGAAC
ATCTCCAAGCTGCTCAAGTCCAAGAACTTGACTGATGCCATCGCCCGAGCAGCTGCAGACACATTACAAG
GGCCGATGCAGGCTGCCTACCGGGAAGCCTTCCAGAGTGTGGTGCTGCCGGCCTTTGAGAAGAGCTGCCA
GGCCATGTTCCAGCAAATCAATGATAGCTTCCGGCTGGGGACACAGGAATACTTGCAGCAGCTAGAAAGC
CACATGAAGAGCCGGAAGGCACGGGAACAGGAGGCCAGGGAGCCTGTGCTAGCCCAGCTGCGGGGCCTGG
TCAGCACACTGCAGAGTGCCACTGAGCAGATGGCAGCCACCGTGGCCGGCAGTGTTCGTGCTGAGGTGCA
GCACCAGCTGCATGTGGCTGTGGGCAGCCTGCAGGAGTCCATTTTAGCACAGGTACAGCGCATCGTTAAG
GGTGAGGTGAGTGTGGCGCTCAAGGAGCAGCAGGCCGCCGTCACCTCCAGCATCATGCAGGCCATGCGCT
CAGCTGCTGGCACACCTGTCCCCTCTGCCCACCTTGACTGCCAGGCCCAGCAAGCCCATATCCTGCAGCT
GCTGCAGCAGGGCCACCTCAATCAGGCCTTCCAGCAGGCGCTGACAGCTGCTGACCTGAACCTGGTGCTG
TATGTGTGTGAAACTGTGGACCCAGCCCAGGTTTTTGGGCAGCCACCCTGCCCGCTCTCCCAGCCTGTGC
TCCTTTCCCTCATCCAGCAGCTGGCATCTGACCTTGGCACTCGAACTGACCTCAAGCTCAGCTACCTGGA
AGAGGCCGTGATGCACCTGGACCACAGTGACCCCATCACTCGGGACCACATGGGCTCCGTTATGGCCCAG
GTGCGCCAAAAGCTTTTTCAGTTCCTGCAGGCTGAGCCACACAACTCACTTGGCAAAGCAGCTCGGCGTC
TCAGCCTCATGCTGCATGGCCTCGTGACCCCCAGCCTCCCTTAGCTGCTAAGCCTGCCTTGCCCAGGGGT
GGGATGGCACTGAAGGCCAGCAGACAGGCCTAGGCTGGGGCAGGGTCACGGCTGGCCTTTACCTGCTCAG
GCCCCCATCTCTGGGGTGTTTGGGGGTCAGGGAGCAGGGAGCACTGGCCGTGGTCTACAGCGTGTGGTAG
TCAGAAGGTTTAGCTGGGCCCAGGGCAGGTATTGCGCCTGCTTGGGTTCTGCCATGCCTGGAGCATGACC
CTGAGATCGTGACACCACTTGAGTGGAATTTTCCATGTTCCTTTTTACCTCTAATTTGGATCTTTTTGTT
TTTGAAAAACATTGAGAAATTCAATTAAATGCTTTTGGAATAAAAAAGGAATTCTGCAGTCGACGGTACC
GCGGGCCCGGGATCCACCGGATCTAGATAACTGATCATAATCAGCCATACCACATTTGTAGAGGTTTTAC
TTGCTTTAAAAAACCTCCCACACCTCCCCCTGAACCTGAAACATAAAATGAATGCAATTGTTGTTGTTAA
CTTGTTTATTGCAGCTTATAATGGTTACAAATAAAGCAATAGCATCACAAATTTCACAAATAAAGCATTT
TTTTCACTGCATTCTAGTTGTGGTTTGTCCAAACTCATCAATGTATCTTAACGCGTAAATTGTAAGCGTT
AATATTTTGTTAAAATTCGCGTTAAATTTTTGTTAAATCAGCTCATTTTTTAACCAATAGGCCGAAATCG
GCAAAATCCCTTATAAATCAAAAGAATAGACCGAGATAGGGT
[37 nt withheld, positions 6343-6379]
AAAGAACGTGGACTCCAACGTCAAAGG
[49 nt withheld, positions 6407-6455]
T
[91 nt withheld, positions 6457-6547]
G
[124 nt withheld, positions 6549-6672]
CAGGTGGCACTTTTCGGGGAAATGTGCGCGGAACCCCTATTTGTTTATTTTTCTAAATACATTCAAATAT
GTATCCGCTCATGAGACAATAACCCTGATAAATGCTTCAATAATATTGAAAAAGGAAGAGTCCTGAGGCG
GAAAGAACCAGCTGTGGAATGTGTGTCAGTTAGGGTGTGGAAAGTCCCCAGGCTCCCCAGCAGGCAGAAG
TATGCAAAGCATGCATCTCAATTAGTCAGCAACCAGGTGTGGAAAGTCCCCAGGCTCCCCAGCAGGCAGA
AGTATGCAAAGCATGCATCTCAATTAGTCAGCAACCATAGTCCCGCCCCTAACTCCGCCCATCCCGCCCC
TAACTCCGCCCAGTTCCGCCCATTCTCCGCCCCATGGCTGACTAATTTTTTTTATTTATGCAGAGGCCGA
GGCCGCCTCGGCCTCTGAGCTATTCCAGAAGTAGTGAGGAGGCTTTTTTGGAGGCCTAGGCTTTTGCAAA
GATCGATCAAGAGACAGGATGAGGATCGTTTCGCATGATTGAACAAGATGGATTGCACGCAGGTTCTCCG
GCCGCTTGGGTGGAGAGGCTATTCGGCTATGACTGGGCACAACAGACAATCGGCTGCTCTGATGCCGCCG
TGTTCCGGCTGTCAGCGCAGGGGCGCCCGGTTCTTTTTGTCAAGACCGACCTGTCCGGTGCCCTGAATGA
ACTGCAAGACGAGGCAGCGCGGCTATCGTGGCTGGCCACGACGGGCGTTCCTTGCGCAGCTGTGCTCGAC
GTTGTCACTGAAGCGGGAAGGGACTGGCTGCTATTGGGCGAAGTGCCGGGGCAGGATCTCCTGTCATCTC
ACCTTGCTCCTGCCGAGAAAGTATCCATCATGGCTGATGCAATGCGGCGGCTGCATACGCTTGATCCGGC
TACCTGCCCATTCGACCACCAAGCGAAACATCGCATCGAGCGAGCACGTACTCGGATGGAAGCCGGTCTT
GTCGATCAGGATGATCTGGACGAAGAGCATCAGGGGCTCGCGCCAGCCGAACTGTTCGCCAGGCTCAAGG
CGAGCATGCCCGACGGCGAGGATCTCGTCGTGACCCATGGCGATGCCTGCTTGCCGAATATCATGGTGGA
AAATGGCCGCTTTTCTGGATTCATCGACTGTGGCCGGCTGGGTGTGGCGGACCGCTATCAGGACATAGCG
TTGGCTACCCGTGATATTGCTGAAGAGCTTGGCGGCGAATGGGCTGACCGCTTCCTCGTGCTTTACGGTA
TCGCCGCTCCCGATTCGCAGCGCATCGCCTTCTATCGCCTTCTTGACGAGTTCTTCTGAGCGGGACTCTG
GGGTTCGAAATGACCGACCAAGCGACGCCCAACCTGCCATCACGAGATTTCGATTCCACCGCCGCCTTCT
ATGAAAGGTTGGGCTTCGGAATCGTTTTCCGGGACGCCGGCTGGATGATCCTCCAGCGCGGGGATCTCAT
GCTGGAGTTCTTCGCCCACCCTAGGGGGAGGCTAACTGAAACACGGAAGGAGACAATACCGGAAGGAACC
CGCGCTATGACGGCAATAAAAAGACAGAATAAAACGCACGGTGTTGGGTCGTTTGTTCATAAACGCGGGG
TTCGGTCCCAGGGCTGGCACTCTGTCGATACCCCACCGAGACCCCATTGGGGCCAATACGCCCGCGTTTC
TTCCTTTTCCCCACCCCACCCCCCAAGTTCGGGTGAAGGCCCAGGGCTCGCAGCCAACGTCGGGGCGGCA
GGCCCTGCCATAGCCTCAGGTTACTCATATATACTTTAGATTGATTTAAAACTTCATTTTTAATTTAAAA
GGATCTAGGTGAAGATCCTTTTTGATAATCTCATGACCAAAATCCCTTAACGTGAGTTTTCGTTCCACTG
AGCGTCAGACCCCGTAGAAAAGATCAAAGGATCTTCTTGAGATCCTTTTTTTCTGCGCGTAATCTGCTGC
TTGCAAACAAAAAAACCACCGCTACCAGCGGTGGTTTGTTTGCCGGATCAAGAGCTACCAACTCTTTTTC
CGAAGGTAACTGGCTTCAGCAGAGCGCAGATACCAAATACTGTTCTTCTAGTGTAGCCGTAGTTAGGCCA
CCACTTCAAGAACTCTGTAGCACCGCCTACATACCTCGCTCTGCTAATCCTGTTACCAGTGGCTGCTGCC
AGTGGCGATAAGTCGTGTCTTACCGGGTTGGACTCAAGACGATAGTTACCGGATAAGGCGCAGCGGTCGG
GCTGAACGGGGGGTTCGTGCACACAGCCCAGCTTGGAGCGAACGACCTACACCGAACTGAGATACCTACA
GCGTGAGCTATGAGAAAGCGCCACGCTTCCCGAAGGGAGAAAGGCGGACAGGTATCCGGTAAGCGGCAGG
GTCGGAACAGGAGAGCGCACGAGGGAGCTTCCAGGGGGAAACGCCTGGTATCTTTATAGTCCTGTCGGGT
TTCGCCACCTCTGACTTGAGCGTCGATTTTTGTGATGCTCGTCAGGGGGGCGGAGCCTATGGAAAAACGC
CAGCAACGCGGCCTTTTTACGGTTCCTGGCCTTTTGCTGGCCTTTTGCTCACATGTTCTTTCCTGCGTTA
TCCCCTGATTCTGTGGATAACCGTATTACCGCCATGCAT
